>Addgene plasmid #194248 | pAM/CBA-eGFP-miRaSyn(mouse)x3-WPRE-bGHpA | addgene full sequence | sequence record 382102 | Addgene NGS Result
TAGCTGCGCGCTCGCTCGCTCACTGAGGCCGCCCGGGCAAAGCCCGGGCGTCGGGCGACCTTTGGTCGCC
CGGCCTCAGTGAGCGAGCGAGCGCGCAGAGAGGGAGTGGCCAACTCCATCACTAGGGGTTCCTTGTAGTT
AATGATTAACCCGCCATGCTACTTATCTACGTAGCCATGCTCTAGGTACCATTGACGTCAATAATGACGT
ATGTTCCCATAGTAACGCCAATAGGGACTTTCCATTGACGTCAATGGGTGGAGTATTTACGGTAAACTGC
CCACTTGGCAGTACATCAAGTGTATCATATGCCAAGTACGCCCCCTATTGACGTCAATGACGGTAAATGG
CCCGCCTGGCATTATGCCCAGTACATGACCTTATGGGACTTTCCTACTTGGCAGTACATCTACGTATTAG
TCATCGCTATTACCATGGTCGAGGTGAGCCCCACGTTCTGCTTCACTCTCCCCATCTCCCCCCCCTCCCC
ACCCCCAATTTTGTATTTATTTATTTTTTAATTATTTTGTGCAGCGATGGGGGCGGGGGGGGGGGGGGGG
CGCGCGCCAGGSGGGGSGGGGSGGGGSGAGGGGSGGGGSGGGGSGAGGCGGAGAGGTGCGGCGGCAGCCA
ATCAGAGCGGCGCGCTCCGAAAGTTTCCTTTTATGGCGAGGCGGCGGCGGCGGCGGCCCTATAAAAAGCG
AAGCGCGCGGCGGGCGGGAGTCGCTGCGCGCTGCCTTCGCCCCGTGCCCCGCTCCGCCGCCGCCTCGCGC
CGCCCGCCCCGGCTCTGACTGACCGCGTTACTCCCACAGGTGAGCGGGCGGGACGGCCCTTCTCCTCCGG
GCTGTAATTAGCGCTTGGTTTAATGACGGCTTGTTTCTTTTCTGTGGCTGCGTGAAAGCCTTGAGGGGCT
CCGGGAGGGCCCTTTGTGCGGGGGGAGCGGCTCGGGGCTGTCCGCGGGGGGACGGCTGCCTTCGGGGGGG
ACGGGGCAGGGCGGGGTTCGGCTTCTGGCGTGTGACCGGCGGCTCTAGAGCCTCTGCTAACCATGTTCAT
GCCTTCTTCTTTTTCCTACAGCTCCTGGGCAACGTGCTGGTTATTGTGCTGTCTCATCATTTTGGCAAAG
AATTGGATCCATGGTGAGCAAGGGCGAGGAGCTGTTCACCGGGGTGGTGCCCATCCTGGTCGAGCTGGAC
GGCGACGTAAACGGCCACAAGTTCAGCGTGTCCGGCGAGGGCGAGGGCGATGCCACCTACGGCAAGCTGA
CCCTGAAGTTCATCTGCACCACCGGCAAGCTGCCCGTGCCCTGGCCCACCCTCGTGACCACCCTGACCTA
CGGCGTGCAGTGCTTCAGCCGCTACCCCGACCACATGAAGCAGCACGACTTCTTCAAGTCCGCCATGCCC
GAAGGCTACGTCCAGGAGCGCACCATCTTCTTCAAGGACGACGGCAACTACAAGACCCGCGCCGAGGTGA
AGTTCGAGGGCGACACCCTGGTGAACCGCATCGAGCTGAAGGGCATCGACTTCAAGGAGGACGGCAACAT
CCTGGGGCACAAGCTGGAGTACAACTACAACAGCCACAACGTCTATATCATGGCCGACAAGCAGAAGAAC
GGCATCAAGGTGAACTTCAAGATCCGCCACAACATCGAGGACGGCAGCGTGCAGCTCGCCGACCACTACC
AGCAGAACACCCCCATCGGCGACGGCCCCGTGCTGCTGCCCGACAACCACTACCTGAGCACCCAGTCCGC
CCTGAGCAAAGACCCCAACGAGAAGCGCGATCACATGGTCCTGCTGGAGTTCGTGACCGCCGCCGGGATC
ACTCTCGGCATGGACGAGCTGTACAAGTAAAGCGGCCCTAGAGGGGCTGCAGGAATTGTGGAGGCTTGCT
GAAGGCTGTATGCTGTATATTCCCAGCTCCCTCCACGTTTTGGCCACTGACTGACGTGGAGGGCTGGGAA
TATACAGGACACAAGGCCTGTTACTAGCACTCACATGGAACAAATGGCCCAGATCCTGGAGGCTTGCTGA
AGGCTGTATGCTGATGTCTTCCAGGATTCCTTCCGTTTTGGCCACTGACTGACGGAAGGAACTGGAAGAC
ATCAGGACACAAGGCCTGTTACTAGCACTCACATGGAACAAATGGCCCAGATCCTGGAGGCTTGCTGAAG
GCTGTATGCTGTTCAGGCTCATAGTCTTGGTAGTTTTGGCCACTGACTGACTACCAAGAATGAGCCTGAA
CAGGACACAAGGCCTGTTACTAGCACTCACATGGAACAAATGGCCCCTCGAGAATTCGATATCAAGCTTA
TCGATAATCAACCTCTGGATTACAAAATTTGTGAAAGATTGACTGGTATTCTTAACTATGTTGCTCCTTT
TACGCTATGTGGATACGCTGCTTTAATGCCTTTGTATCATGCTATTGCTTCCCGTATGGCTTTCATTTTC
TCCTCCTTGTATAAATCCTGGTTGCTGTCTCTTTATGAGGAGTTGTGGCCCGTTGTCAGGCAACGTGGCG
TGGTGTGCACTGTGTTTGCTGACGCAACCCCCACTGGTTGGGGCATTGCCACCACCTGTCAGCTCCTTTC
CGGGACTTTCGCTTTCCCCCTCCCTATTGCCACGGCGGAACTCATCGCCGCCTGCCTTGCCCGCTGCTGG
ACAGGGGCTCGGCTGTTGGGCACTGACAATTCCGTGGTGTTGTCGGGGAAATCATCGTCCTTTCCTTGGC
TGCTCGCCTGTGTTGCCACCTGGATTCTGCGCGGGACGTCCTTCTGCTACGTCCCTTCGGCCCTCAATCC
AGCGGACCTTCCTTCCCGCGGCCTGCTGCCGGCTCTGCGGCCTCTTCCGCGTCTTCGCCTTCGCCCTCAG
ACGAGTCGGATCTCCCTTTGGGCCGCCTCCCCGCATCGATACCGTCGACTCGCTGATCAGCCTCGACTGT
GCCTTCTAGTTGCCAGCCATCTGTTGTTTGCCCCTCCCCCGTGCCTTCCTTGACCCTGGAAGGTGCCACT
CCCACTGTCCTTTCCTAATAAAATGAGGAAATTGCATCGCATTGTCTGAGTAGGTGTCATTCTATTCTGG
GGGGTGGGGTGGGGCAGGACAGCAAGGGGGAGGATTGGGAAGACAATAGCAGGCATGCTGGGGATGCGGT
GGGCTCTATGGCTTCTGAGGCGGAAAGAACCAGCTGGGGCTCGACTAGAGCATGGCTACGTAGATAAGTA
GCATGGCGGGTTAATCATTAACTACAAGGAACCCCTAGTGATGGAGTTGGCCACTCCCTCTCTGCGCGCT
CGCTCGCTCACTGAGGCCGGGCGACCAAAGGTCGCCCGACGCCCGGGCGGCCTCAGTGAGCGAGCGAGCG
CGCAGAGCTTTTTGCAAAAGCCTAGGCCTCCAAAAAAGCCTCCTCACTACTTCTGGAATAGCTCAGAGGC
CGAGGCGGCCTCGGCCTCTGCATAAATAAAAAAAATTAGTCAGCCATGGGGCGGAGAATGGGCGGAACTG
GGCGGAGTTAGGGGCGGGATGGGCGGAGTTAGGGGCGGGACTATGGTTGCTGACTAATTGAGATGCATGC
TTTGCATACTTCTGCCTGCTGGGGAGCCTGGGGACTTTCCACACCTGGTTGCTGACTAATTGAGATGCAT
GCTTTGCATACTTCTGCCTGCTGGGGAGCCTGGGGACTTTCCACACCCTAACTGACACACATTCCACAGC
TGCATTAATGAATCGGCCAACGCGCGGGGAGAGGCGGTTTGCGTATTGGGCGCTCTTCCGCTTCCTCGCT
CACTGACTCGCTGCGCTCGGTCGTTCGGCTGCGGCGAGCGGTATCAGCTCACTCAAAGGCGGTAATACGG
TTATCCACAGAATCAGGGGATAACGCAGGAAAGAACATGTGAGCAAAAGGCCAGCAAAAGGCCAGGAACC
GTAAAAAGGCCGCGTTGCTGGCGTTTTTCCATAGGCTCCGCCCCCCTGACGAGCATCACAAAAATCGACG
CTCAAGTCAGAGGTGGCGAAACCCGACAGGACTATAAAGATACCAGGCGTTTCCCCCTGGAAGCTCCCTC
GTGCGCTCTCCTGTTCCGACCCTGCCGCTTACCGGATACCTGTCCGCCTTTCTCCCTTCGGGAAGCGTGG
CGCTTTCTCATAGCTCACGCTGTAGGTATCTCAGTTCGGTGTAGGTCGTTCGCTCCAAGCTGGGCTGTGT
GCACGAACCCCCCGTTCAGCCCGACCGCTGCGCCTTATCCGGTAACTATCGTCTTGAGTCCAACCCGGTA
AGACACGACTTATCGCCACTGGCAGCAGCCACTGGTAACAGGATTAGCAGAGCGAGGTATGTAGGCGGTG
CTACAGAGTTCTTGAAGTGGTGGCCTAACTACGGCTACACTAGAAGAACAGTATTTGGTATCTGCGCTCT
GCTGAAGCCAGTTACCTTCGGAAAAAGAGTTGGTAGCTCTTGATCCGGCAAACAAACCACCGCTGGTAGC
GGTGGTTTTTTTGTTTGCAAGCAGCAGATTACGCGCAGAAAAAAAGGATCTCAAGAAGATCCTTTGATCT
TTTCTACGGGGTCTGACGCTCAGTGGAACGAAAACTCACGTTAAGGGATTTTGGTCATGAGATTATCAAA
AAGGATCTTCACCTAGATCCTTTTAAATTAAAAATGAAGTTTTAAATCAATCTAAAGTATATATGAGTAA
ACTTGGTCTGACAGTTACCAATGCTTAATCAGTGAGGCACCTATCTCAGCGATCTGTCTATTTCGTTCAT
CCATAGTTGCCTGACTCCCCGTCGTGTAGATAACTACGATACGGGAGGGCTTACCATCTGGCCCCAGTGC
TGCAATGATACCGCGAGACCCACGCTCACCGGCTCCAGATTTATCAGCAATAAACCAGCCAGCCGGAAGG
GCCGAGCGCAGAAGTGGTCCTGCAACTTTATCCGCCTCCATCCAGTCTATTAATTGTTGCCGGGAAGCTA
GAGTAAGTAGTTCGCCAGTTAATAGTTTGCGCAACGTTGTTGCCATTGCTACAGGCATCGTGGTGTCACG
CTCGTCGTTTGGTATGGCTTCATTCAGCTCCGGTTCCCAACGATCAAGGCGAGTTACATGATCCCCCATG
TTGTGCAAAAAAGCGGTTAGCTCCTTCGGTCCTCCGATCGTTGTCAGAAGTAAGTTGGCCGCAGTGTTAT
CACTCATGGTTATGGCAGCACTGCATAATTCTCTTACTGTCATGCCATCCGTAAGATGCTTTTCTGTGAC
TGGTGAGTACTCAACCAAGTCATTCTGAGAATAGTGTATGCGGCGACCGAGTTGCTCTTGCCCGGCGTCA
ATACGGGATAATACCGCGCCACATAGCAGAACTTTAAAAGTGCTCATCATTGGAAAACGTTCTTCGGGGC
GAAAACTCTCAAGGATCTTACCGCTGTTGAGATCCAGTTCGATGTAACCCACTCGTGCACCCAACTGATC
TTCAGCATCTTTTACTTTCACCAGCGTTTCTGGGTGAGCAAAAACAGGAAGGCAAAATGCCGCAAAAAAG
GGAATAAGGGCGACACGGAAATGTTGAATACTCATACTCTTCCTTTTTCAATATTATTGAAGCATTTATC
AGGGTTATTGTCTCATGAGCGGATACATATTTGAATGTATTTAGAAAAATAAACAAATAGGGGTTCCGCG
CACATTTCCCCGAAAAGTGCCACCTGACGTCTAAGAAACCATTATTATCATGACATTAACCTATAAAAAT
AGGCGTATCACGAGGCCCTTTCGTCTCGCGCGTTTCGGTGATGACGGTGAAAACCTCTGACACATGCAGC
TCCCGGAGACGGTCACAGCTTGTCTGTAAGCGGATGCCGGGAGCAGACAAGCCCGTCAGGGCGCGTCAGC
GGGTGTTGGCGGGTGTCGGGGCTGGCTTAACTATGCGGCATCAGAGCAGATTGTACTGAGAGTGCACCAT
TCGACGCTCTCCCTTATGCGACTCCTGCATTAGGAAGCAGCCCAGTAGTAGGTTGAGGCCGTTGAGCACC
GCCGCCGCAAGGAATGGTGCATGCAAGGAGATGGCGCCCAACAGTCCCCCGGCCACGGGGCCTGCCACCA
TACCCACGCCGAAACAAGCGCTCATGAGCCCGAAGTGGCGAGCCCGATCTTCCCCATCGGTGATGTCGGC
GATATAGGCGCCAGCAACCGCACCTGTGGCGCCGGTGATGCCGGCCACGATGCGTCCGGCGTAGAGGATC
TGGCTAGCGATGACCCTGCTGATTGGTTCGCTGACCATTTCCGGGTGCGGGACGGCGTTACCAGAAACTC
AGAAGGTTCGTCCAACCAAACCGACTCTGACGGCAGTTTACGAGAGAGATGATAGGGTCTGCTTCAGTAA
GCCAGATGCTACACAATTAGGCTTGTACATATTGTCGTTAGAACGCGGCTACAATTAATACATAACCTTA
TGTATCATACACATACGATTTAGGTGACACTATAGAATACACGGAATTAATTC
Features (pLannotate 1.2.2; 28 found; start..end, strand, type, name):
      2..133     -  repeat_region  AAV2 ITR (fragment): inverted terminal repeat of adeno-associated virus serotype 2 inverted
    189..437     +  enhancer       CMV enhancer (fragment): human cytomegalovirus immediate early enhancer
    439..716     +  promoter       chicken β-actin promoter: No description available
    717..852     +  intron         hybrid intron (fragment): hybrid between chicken β-actin (CBA) and minute virus of mice (MMV) introns (Gray et al., 2011)
    941..1071    +  intron         chimeric intron (fragment): chimera between introns from chicken β-actin and rabbit β-globin
   1069..1131    +  CDS            HBB (fragment): HBB_LEPEU - Experimental evidence at protein level: Swiss-Prot protein existence level 1. Involved in oxygen transport from the lung to the various peripheral tissues. From Lepus europaeus (European hare).
   1131..1850    +  CDS            EGFP: the original enhanced GFP (Yang et al., 1996) mammalian codon-optimized
   1879..1904    +  ncRNA          5' miR-155: sequence upstream of the precursor of mouse miR-155 microRNA (Uva et al., 2013) miRNA
   1968..2009    +  ncRNA          3' miR-155: sequence downstream of the precursor of mouse miR-155 microRNA (Uva et al., 2013) miRNA
   2016..2042    +  ncRNA          5' miR-155: sequence upstream of the precursor of mouse miR-155 microRNA (Uva et al., 2013) miRNA
   2106..2147    +  ncRNA          3' miR-155: sequence downstream of the precursor of mouse miR-155 microRNA (Uva et al., 2013) miRNA
   2154..2180    +  ncRNA          5' miR-155: sequence upstream of the precursor of mouse miR-155 microRNA (Uva et al., 2013) miRNA
   2244..2285    +  ncRNA          3' miR-155: sequence downstream of the precursor of mouse miR-155 microRNA (Uva et al., 2013) miRNA
   2292..2316    +  misc_feature   MCS (fragment): pBluescript multiple cloning site
   2316..2904    +  misc_feature   WPRE: woodchuck hepatitis virus posttranscriptional regulatory element
   2937..3161    +  polyA_signal   bGH poly(A) signal: bovine growth hormone polyadenylation signal
   3165..3186    +  promoter       SV40 promoter (fragment): SV40 enhancer and early promoter
   3247..3338    +  repeat_region  AAV2 ITR (fragment): inverted terminal repeat of adeno-associated virus serotype 2 inverted
   3338..3367    -  repeat_region  AAV2 ITR (fragment): inverted terminal repeat of adeno-associated virus serotype 2 inverted
   3371..3700    -  promoter       SV40 promoter: SV40 enhancer and early promoter
   3707..3763    -  CDS            lacI (fragment): lac repressor; lacI; The lac repressor binds to the lac operator to inhibit transcription in E. coli. This inhibition can be relieved by adding lactose or isopropyl-β-D-thiogalactopyranoside (IPTG).
   3946..4534    -  rep_origin     ori: high-copy-number ColE1/pMB1/pBR322/pUC origin of replication
   4705..5565    -  CDS            AmpR: β-lactamase; bla; confers resistance to ampicillin, carbenicillin, and related antibiotics
   5566..5670    -  promoter       AmpR promoter: bla
   5765..5800    +  CDS            rop (fragment): Rop protein, which maintains plasmids at low copy number; rop
   5902..5950    +  misc_feature   bom (fragment): basis of mobility region from pBR322
   5951..6230    -  CDS            TcR (fragment): tetracycline efflux protein; tet; confers resistance to tetracycline
   6458..6476    +  promoter       SP6 promoter: promoter for bacteriophage SP6 RNA polymerase
