[The description below was written by a language model from this plasmid's Addgene catalogue record and pLannotate feature annotations shown in this document.]
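Description:
pAM/CBA-eGFP-miRaSyn(mouse)x3-WPRE-bGHpA is an AAV transfer plasmid for RNAi, built on the pAM backbone and designed to knock down mouse alpha-synuclein (Snca) while marking transduced cells with green fluorescence. It is maintained in E. coli as a high-copy plasmid through a ColE1/pUC-type origin and selected with ampicillin via the β-lactamase gene. The backbone outside the ITRs also carries an SV40 promoter and short remnants of pBR322-derived sequences (rop, bom, tetracycline-resistance and lacI fragments), which appear to be vestigial.

Between the two AAV2 inverted terminal repeats, which direct replication and packaging of the cassette into AAV particles, sits a single Pol II expression unit. A CAG/CBA-type promoter (CMV enhancer, chicken β-actin promoter and a chimeric β-actin/β-globin intron) drives EGFP. Downstream of the EGFP coding sequence lie three tandem artificial miRNA hairpins, each embedded in mouse miR-155 5′ and 3′ flanking sequences. Because the hairpins lie in the 3′ untranslated region of the same transcript, reporter expression and processing of the Snca-targeting miRNAs are coupled, so fluorescence indicates which cells express the knockdown cassette. A WPRE enhances transcript stability and expression, and the bovine growth hormone polyadenylation signal terminates the message.

The depositor notes an 11 bp deletion in one ITR, stated not to affect performance because the region is repaired during AAV packaging; the annotation accordingly shows the ITRs as fragments. The construct suits production of recombinant AAV for silencing endogenous alpha-synuclein in mouse cells or tissue, though the record does not specify particular experimental applications.
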