Addgene plasmid #194248: pAM/CBA-eGFP-miRaSyn(mouse)x3-WPRE-bGHpA
Purpose: Expresses 3 miRNAs targeting mouse alpha-Synuclein
Depositing lab: Michael J Fox Foundation MJFF. Depositing organization: Michael J Fox Foundation.
Backbone
  Vector backbone: pAM
  Backbone size w/o insert (bp): 6085
  Vector type: AAV, RNAi
Growth in bacteria
  Bacterial resistance: Ampicillin, 100 μg/mL
  Growth temperature: 37°C
  Growth strain: NEB Stable
  Copy number: High Copy
Gene/Insert
  Gene/Insert name: miRaSynuclein(mouse)
  gRNA/shRNA sequence: GACACAAGGCCTGTTACTAGCACTCACATGGAACAAATGGCCCAGATCCTGGAGGCTTGCTGAAGGCTGTATGCTGATGTCTTCCAGGATTCCTTCCGTTTTGGCCACTGACTGACGGAAGGAACTGGAAGACATCAGGACACAAGGCCTGTTACTAGCACTCACATGGAACAAATGGCCCAGATCCTGGAGGCTTGCTGAAGGCTGTATGCTGTTCAGGCTCATAGTCTTGGTAGTTTTGGCCACTGACTGACTACCAAGAATGAGCCTGAACAGGACACAAGGCCTGTTACTAGCACTCACATGGAACAAATGGCC
  Species: M. musculus (mouse)
  Insert size (bp): 420
  Entrez Gene: Snca (a.k.a. NACP, alpha-Syn, alphaSYN)
  Promoter: CAG
  Cloning method: Restriction Enzyme; 5′ cloning site PstI (unknown if destroyed); 3′ cloning site XhoI (unknown if destroyed)
Terms and licenses: Academic/Nonprofit Terms; Industry Terms: Not Available to Industry
Depositor comments: Please note: The plasmid contains an 11bp deletion in one of the ITRs. This deletion does not affect plasmid performance as the virus undergoes self-repair of this region during AAV packaging.
How to cite: pAM/CBA-eGFP-miRaSyn(mouse)x3-WPRE-bGHpA was a gift from Michael J Fox Foundation MJFF (Addgene plasmid # 194248 ; http://n2t.net/addgene:194248 ; RRID:Addgene_194248)
